>Addgene plasmid #123931 | MTK0_016 | addgene full sequence | sequence record 250083 | Addgene NGS Result
GAATTCGCATCTAGACTGATGAGACGTGGTAGAGCCACAAACAGCCGGTACAAGCAACGATCTCCAGGAC
CATCTGAATCATGCGCGGATGACACGAACTCACGACGGCGATCACAGACATTAACCCACAGTACAGACAC
TGCGACAACGTGGCAATTCGTCGCAATACAACGGAAAGTGAAACGTGATTTCATGCGTCATTTTGAACAT
TTTGTAAATCTTATTTAATAATGTGTGCGGCAATTCACATTTAATTTATGAATGTTTTCTTAACATCGCG
GCAACTCAAGAAACGGCAGGTTCGGATCTTAGCTACTAGAGAAAGAGGAGAAATACTAGATGCGTAAAGG
CGAAGAGCTGTTCACTGGTGTCGTCCCTATTCTGGTGGAACTGGATGGTGATGTCAACGGTCATAAGTTT
TCCGTGCGTGGCGAGGGTGAAGGTGACGCAACTAATGGTAAACTGACGCTGAAGTTCATCTGTACTACTG
GTAAACTGCCGGTTCCTTGGCCGACTCTGGTAACGACGCTGACTTATGGTGTTCAGTGCTTTGCTCGTTA
TCCGGACCATATGAAGCAGCATGACTTCTTCAAGTCCGCCATGCCGGAAGGCTATGTGCAGGAACGCACG
ATTTCCTTTAAGGATGACGGCACGTACAAAACGCGTGCGGAAGTGAAATTTGAAGGCGATACCCTGGTAA
ACCGCATTGAGCTGAAAGGCATTGACTTTAAAGAGGACGGCAATATCCTGGGCCATAAGCTGGAATACAA
TTTTAACAGCCACAATGTTTACATCACCGCCGATAAACAAAAAAATGGCATTAAAGCGAATTTTAAAATT
CGCCACAACGTGGAGGATGGCAGCGTGCAGCTGGCTGATCACTACCAGCAAAACACTCCAATCGGTGATG
GTCCTGTTCTGCTGCCAGACAATCACTATCTGAGCACGCAAAGCGTTCTGTCTAAAGATCCGAACGAGAA
ACGCGATCATATGGTTCTGCTGGAGTTCGTAACCGCAGCGGGCATCACGCATGGTATGGATGAACTGTAC
AAATGACCAGGCATCAAATAAAACGAAAGGCTCAGTCGAAAGACTGGGCCTTTCGTTTTATCTGTTGTTT
GTCGGTGAACGCTCTCTACTAGAGTCACACTGGCTCACCTTCGGGTGGGCCTTTCTGCGTTTATAGCTGG
AAATCTGCTCGTCAGTGGTGCTCACACTGACGAATCATGTACAGATCATACCGATGACTGCCTGGCGACT
CACAACTAAGCAAGACAGCCGGAACCAGCGCCGGCGAACACCACTGCATATATGGCATATCACAACAGTC
CACGTCTCAAGCAGTTACAGAGATGTTACGAACCACTAGTGCACTGCAGATCGAATTCGAGTTGGCGCGC
CTGTCATTCTAAATCTCTCTTTCAGCCTAAAGCTTTTTCCCCGTATCCCCCCAGGTGTCTGCAGGCTCAA
AGAGCAGCGAGAAGCGTTCAGAGGAAAGCGATCCCGTGCCACCTTCCCCGTGCCCGGGCTGTCCCCGCAC
GCTGCCGGCTCGGGGATGCGGGGGGAGCGCCGGACCGGAGCGGAGCCCCGGGCGGCTCGCTGCTGCCCCC
TAGCGGGGGAGGGACGTAATTACATCCCTGGGGGCTTTGGGAGGGGGCTGTCCCCGTGAGCTCCCAGGCG
CGCCTGTCATTCTAAATCTCTCTTTCAGCCTAAAGCTTTTTCCCCGTATCCCCCCAGGTGTCTGCAGGCT
CAAAGAGCAGCGAGAAGCGTTCAGAGGAAAGCGATCCCGTGCCACCTTCCCCGTGCCCGGGCTGTCCCCG
CACGCTGCCGGCTCGGGGATGCGGGGGGAGCGCCGGACCGGAGCGGAGCCCCGGGCGGCTCGCTGCTGCC
CCCTAGCGGGGGAGGGACGTAATTACATCCCTGGGGGCTTTGGGGGGGGGCTGTCCCCGTGAGCTCAATA
AAAGAGCCCACTACAGTGCCAGGGCGTGCCCTTGGGCTCCCCGGGCGCGGAGTATGAGCGAGCTGATTAA
GGAGAACATGCACATGAAGCTGTACATGGAGGGCACCGTGGACAACCATCACTTCAAGTGCACATCCGAG
GGCGAAGGCAAGCCCTACGAGGGCACCCAGACCATGAGAATCAAGGTGGTCGAGGGCGGCCCTCTCCCCT
TCGCCTTCGACATCCTGGCTACTAGCTTCCTCTACGGCAGCAAGACCTTCATCAACCACACCCAGGGCAT
CCCCGACTTCTTCAAGCAGTCCTTCCCTGAGGGCTTCACATGGGAGAGAGTCACCACATACGAAGACGGG
GGCGTGCTGACCGCTACCCAGGACACCAGCCTCCAGGACGGCTGCCTCATCTACAACGTCAAGATCAGAG
GGGTGAACTTCACATCCAACGGCCCTGTGATGCAGAAGAAAACACTCGGCTGGGAGGCCTTCACCGAAAC
GCTGTACCCCGCTGACGGCGGCCTGGAAGGCAGAAACGACATGGCCCTGAAGCTCGTGGGCGGGAGCCAT
CTGATCGCAAACATCAAGACCACATATAGATCCAAGAAACCCGCTAAGAACCTCAAGATGCCTGGCGTCT
ACTATGTGGACTACAGACTGGAAAGAATCAAGGAGGCCAACAACGAAACCTACGTCGAGCAGCACGAGGT
GGCAGTGGCCAGATACTGCGACCTCCCTAGCAAACTGGGGCACAAGCTTAATCCCAAGAAGAAGAGGAAG
GTGGAGGACGCCCGTACGAGTACTGGAAGCGGAGAGGGCAGAGGAAGTCTGCTAACATGCGGTGACGTCG
AGGAGAATCCTGGACCTGGATCCATGGCCAAGCCTTTGTCTCAAGAAGAATCCACCCTCATTGAAAGAGC
AACGGCTACAATCAACAGCATCCCCATCTCTGAAGACTACAGCGTCGCCAGCGCAGCTCTCTCTAGCGAC
GGCCGCATCTTCACTGGTGTCAATGTATATCATTTTACTGGGGGACCTTGTGCAGAACTCGTGGTGCTGG
GCACTGCTGCTGCTGCGGCAGCTGGCAACCTGACTTGTATCGTCGCGATCGGAAATGAGAACAGGGGCAT
CTTGAGCCCCTGCGGACGGTGCCGACAGGTGCTTCTCGATCTGCATCCTGGGATCAAAGCCATAGTGAAG
GACAGTGATGGACAGCCGACGGCAGTTGGGATTCGTGAATTGCTGCCCTCTGGTTATGTGTGGGAGGGCT
AACTCGAGCGACGCCTCGACTGTGCCTTCTAGTTGCCAGCCATCTGTTGTTTGCCCCTCCCCCGTGCCTT
CCTTGACCCTGGAAGGTGCCACTCCCACTGTCCTTTCCTAATAAAATGAGGAAATTGCATCGCATTGTCT
GAGTAGGTGTCATTCTATTCTGGGGGGTGGGGTGGGGCAGGACAGCAAGGGGGAGGATTGGGAAGACAAT
AGCAGGCATGCTGGGGATGCGGTGGGCTCTATCCGAGCGGCCGCGTGTTACAACCAATTAACCAATTCTG
ATTAGAAAAACTCATCGAGCATCAAATGAAACTGCAATTTATTCATATCAGGATTATCAATACCATATTT
TTGAAAAAGCCGTTTCTGTAATGAAGGAGAAAACTCACCGAGGCAGTTCCATAGGATGGCAAGATCCTGG
TATCGGTCTGCGATTCCGACTCGTCCAACATCAATACAACCTATTAATTTCCCCTCGTCAAAAATAAGGT
TATCAAGTGAGAAATCACCATGAGTGACGACTGAATCCGGTGAGAATGGCAAAAGCTTATGCATTTCTTT
CCAGACTTGTTCAACAGGCCAGCCATTACGCTCGTCATCAAAATCACTCGCATCAACCAAACCGTTATTC
ATTCGTGATTGCGCCTGAGCGAGGCGAAATACGCGATCGCTGTTAAAAGGACAATTACAAACAGGAATCG
AATGCAACCGGCGCAGGAACACTGCCAGCGCATCAACAATATTTTCACCTGAATCAGGATATTCTTCTAA
TACCTGGAATGCTGTTTTCCCGGGGATCGCAGTGGTGAGTAACCATGCATCATCAGGAGTACGGATAAAA
TGCTTGATGGTCGGAAGAGGCATAAATTCCGTCAGCCAGTTTAGTCTGACCATCTCATCTGTAACATCAT
TGGCAACGCTACCTTTGCCATGTTTCAGAAACAACTCTGGCGCATCGGGCTTCCCATACAATCGATAGAT
TGTCGCACCTGATTGCCCGACATTATCGCGAGCCCATTTATACCCATATAAATCAGCATCCATGTTGGAA
TTTAATCGCGGCCTGGAGCAAGACGTTTCCCGTTGAATATGGCTCATAACACCCCTTGTATTACTGTTTA
TGTAAGCAGACAGTTTTATTGTTCATGATGATATATTTTTATCTTGTGCAATGTAACATCAGAGATTTTG
AGACACAACGTGGCTTTGTTGAATAAATCGAACTTTTGCTGAGTTGAAGGATCAGTCATGACCAAAATCC
CTTAACGTGAGTTTTCGTTCCACTGAGCGTCAGACCCCGTAGAAAAGATCAAAGGATCTTCTTGAGATCC
TTTTTTTCTGCGCGTAATCTGCTGCTTGCAAACAAAAAAACCACCGCTACCAGCGGTGGTTTGTTTGCCG
GATCAAGAGCTACCAACTCTTTTTCCGAAGGTAACTGGCTTCAGCAGAGCGCAGATACCAAATACTGTTC
TTCTAGTGTAGCCGTAGTTAGGCCACCACTTCAAGAACTCTGTAGCACCGCCTACATACCTCGCTCTGCT
AATCCTGTTACCAGTGGCTGCTGCCAGTGGCGATAAGTCGTGTCTTACCGGGTTGGACTCAAGACGATAG
TTACCGGATAAGGCGCAGCGGTCGGGCTGAACGGGGGGTTCGTGCACACAGCCCAGCTTGGAGCGAACGA
CCTACACCGAACTGAGATACCTACAGCGTGAGCTATGAGAAAGCGCCACGCTTCCCGAAGGGAGAAAGGC
GGACAGGTATCCGGTAAGCGGCAGGGTCGGAACAGGAGAGCGCACGAGGGAGCTTCCAGGGGGAAACGCC
TGGTATCTTTATAGTCCTGTCGGGTTTCGCCACCTCTGACTTGAGCGTCGATTTTTGTGATGCTCGTCAG
GGGGGCGGAGCCTATGGAAAAACGCCAGCAACGCGGCCTTTTTACGGTTCCTGGCCTTTTGCTGGCCTTT
TGCTCACATGTTCTTTCCTGCGTTATCCCCTGATTCTGTGGATAACCGTGCGGCCGCCAATATAACTTCG
TATAATGTATGCTATACGAAGTTATCCCT
Features (pLannotate 1.2.2; 11 found; start..end, strand, type, name):
    340..1053    +  CDS            superfolder GFP: GFP variant that folds robustly even when fused to poorly folded proteins (Pédelacq et al., 2006)
   1065..1136    +  terminator     rrnB T1 terminator: transcription terminator T1 from the E. coli rrnB gene
   1152..1179    +  terminator     T7Te terminator: phage T7 early transcription terminator
   1951..1971    +  LTR            3' LTR (ΔU3) (fragment): self-inactivating 3' long terminal repeat (LTR) from Moloney murine leukemia virus
   1976..2009    +  protein_bind   attB: minimal attB site for the φC31 integrase (Groth et al., 2000) phage φC31 integrase
   2014..2712    +  CDS            TagBFP: TagBFP is a basic (constitutively fluorescent) blue fluorescent protein published in 2008, derived from Entacmaea quadricolor. It is reported to be a very rapidly-maturing monomer with very low acid sensitivity.
   2824..3222    +  CDS            BSD: blasticidin S deaminase; Aspergillus terreus BSD; confers resistance to blasticidin
   3240..3447    +  polyA_signal   bGH poly(A) signal: bovine growth hormone polyadenylation signal
   3502..4317    -  CDS            KanR: aminoglycoside phosphotransferase; aph(3')-Ia; confers resistance to kanamycin in bacteria or G418 (Geneticin®) in eukaryotes
   4542..5130    +  rep_origin     ori: high-copy-number ColE1/pMB1/pBR322/pUC origin of replication
   5242..5275    -  protein_bind   loxP: Cre-mediated recombination occurs in the 8-bp core sequence (GCATACAT). Cre recombinase
