[The description below was written by a language model from this plasmid's Addgene catalogue record and pLannotate feature annotations shown in this document.]
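Description:
MTK0_016 is a type 0 part of the Mammalian Toolkit (MTK), a modular hierarchical cloning system for building genetic circuits in mammalian cells; type 0 parts in this system are generally destination vectors. It is a self-made, synthetic mammalian expression backbone of about 5.3 kb, propagated in E. coli through a high-copy ColE1/pUC-type origin and selected with kanamycin via the aph(3')-Ia KanR gene.

The assembly site is occupied by a GFP dropout cassette: a superfolder GFP coding sequence followed by the bacterial rrnB T1 and T7Te terminators. In dropout designs of this kind, correct assembly replaces the cassette, so colonies that have lost green fluorescence are likely to carry the desired product. The cloning sites and the promoter driving the cassette are not stated in the record.

Downstream lies a minimal φC31 attB site, which allows φC31 integrase to recombine the plasmid into a matching attP landing site in a host genome. Immediately after attB come a TagBFP coding sequence (described by the depositor as a constitutive NLS::tagBFP marker), a blasticidin S deaminase gene and a bGH polyadenylation signal. No promoter or linking element between TagBFP and BSD is annotated. The arrangement is compatible with the markers being expressed from a promoter at the landing site after integration, but the record does not say so. Either way, blue nuclear fluorescence and blasticidin resistance offer ways to identify and select cells carrying the construct.

A single loxP site sits near the end of the sequence record; its role is not described. A very short match to a Moloney MLV 3' LTR is probably incidental. The vector is intended for assembling circuits and integrating them site-specifically into mammalian cells.
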