Addgene plasmid #123931: MTK0_016
Purpose: Encodes the phiC31 attB GFP dropout destination vector constitutive NLS::tagBFP as a type 0 part to be used in the MTK system
Depositing lab: Hana El-Samad. Depositing organization: University of California, San Francisco (UCSF). Publication: A Toolkit for Rapid Modular Construction of Biological Circuits in Mammalian Cells. Fonseca JP, Bonny AR, Kumar GR, Ng AH, Town J, Wu QC, Aslankoohi E, Chen SY, Dods G, Harrigan P, Osimiri LC, Kistler AL, El-Samad H. ACS Synth Biol. 2019 Nov 15;8(11):2593-2606. doi: 10.1021/acssynbio.9b00322. Epub 2019 Nov 5. PubMed 31686495.
Backbone
  Vector backbone: self-made
  Vector type: Mammalian Expression
Growth in bacteria
  Bacterial resistance: Kanamycin, 50 μg/mL
  Growth temperature: 37°C
  Growth strain: DH5alpha
  Copy number: Unknown
Gene/Insert
  Gene/Insert name: Phic31attB tagBFP destination vector
  Species: Synthetic
  Cloning method: Restriction Enzyme; 5′ cloning site unknown (unknown if destroyed); 3′ cloning site unknown (unknown if destroyed)
Terms and licenses: Academic/Nonprofit Terms; Industry Terms: Not Available to Industry
Depositor comments: Type 0 parts are generally destination vectors in the MTK Please visit https://www.biorxiv.org/content/10.1101/506188v2 for BioRxiv preprint
How to cite: MTK0_016 was a gift from Hana El-Samad (Addgene plasmid # 123931 ; http://n2t.net/addgene:123931 ; RRID:Addgene_123931)
